Addgene plasmid #130749: pMSCVbsd-PPARD-R321A
Purpose: Vector encoding PPARD cDNA for retroviral transduction
Depositing lab: Till Adhikary. Depositing organization: Philipps-Universitaet Marburg. Publication: PPARbeta/delta recruits NCOR and regulates transcription reinitiation of ANGPTL4. Legrand N, Bretscher CL, Zielke S, Wilke B, Daude M, Fritz B, Diederich WE, Adhikary T. Nucleic Acids Res. 2019 Oct 10;47(18):9573-9591. doi: 10.1093/nar/gkz685. PubMed 31428774.
Backbone
  Vector backbone: pMSCVbsd
  Vector type: Retroviral
  Selectable markers: Blasticidin
Growth in bacteria
  Bacterial resistance: Ampicillin, 100 μg/mL
  Growth temperature: 37°C
  Growth strain: NEB Stable
  Copy number: High Copy
Gene/Insert
  Gene/Insert name: PPARD R321A
  Species: H. sapiens (human)
  Mutation: R321A
  Entrez Gene: PPARD (a.k.a. FAAR, NR1C2, NUC1, NUCI, NUCII, PPARB)
  Cloning method: Restriction Enzyme; 5′ cloning site BglII (destroyed during cloning); 3′ cloning site XhoI (not destroyed)
  Sequencing primers: 5′ pMSCVseqfw (CCCTTGAACCTCCTCGTTCGACC); 3′ pMSCVseqrv (GAGACGTGCTACTTCCATTTGTC)
Terms and licenses: Academic/Nonprofit Terms; Industry Terms: Not Available to Industry
Depositor comments: Generated by PCR mutagenesis. Please visit https://www.biorxiv.org/content/10.1101/525576v2 for BioRxiv preprint.
How to cite: pMSCVbsd-PPARD-R321A was a gift from Till Adhikary (Addgene plasmid # 130749 ; http://n2t.net/addgene:130749 ; RRID:Addgene_130749)
