[The description below was written by a language model from this plasmid's Addgene catalogue record and pLannotate feature annotations shown in this document.]
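Description:
pMSCVbsd-PPARD-R321A is a gammaretroviral expression vector built on the pMSCVbsd backbone, a murine stem cell virus-type plasmid designed for delivering a cDNA into mammalian cells by retroviral transduction. In bacteria it is maintained through a high-copy ColE1/pUC-type origin and selected with ampicillin via the β-lactamase gene. The annotated sequence also contains short remnants of lac, rop, bom, tetracycline-resistance and env sequences, which are leftover backbone fragments rather than functional elements.

The viral portion begins with a 5' LTR from murine embryonic stem cell virus, followed by the Ψ packaging signal and a truncated gag region lacking its start codon; together these allow the genomic RNA to be packaged efficiently when the plasmid is introduced into a packaging cell line supplying gag, pol and env in trans. Downstream lies the human PPARD coding sequence (the nuclear receptor PPARβ/δ, a ligand-activated transcription factor) carrying the R321A point substitution, which was introduced by PCR mutagenesis and cloned between a destroyed BglII site and a retained XhoI site. No separate promoter precedes the insert, so it is presumably transcribed from the 5' LTR, as is usual for MSCV vectors. A mouse PGK promoter then drives the blasticidin S deaminase gene, allowing blasticidin selection of transduced cells, and the cassette ends with a 3' LTR. The automated annotation labels this as fragments of a self-inactivating ΔU3 LTR, a call that should be treated cautiously.

The record states only that the vector serves to express PPARD cDNA by retroviral transduction. It does not describe the functional consequence of R321A, although the associated work concerns PPARβ/δ corepressor recruitment and transcriptional regulation of a target gene.
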