Features (pLannotate 1.2.2; 20 found; start..end, strand, type, name):
      1..517     +  LTR            5' LTR: 5' long terminal repeat from murine embryonic stem cell virus
    581..922     +  misc_feature   MESV Ψ: packaging signal of murine embryonic stem cell virus
    989..1405    +  CDS            gag (truncated): truncated Moloney murine leukemia virus (MMLV) gag gene lacking the start codon
   1482..2804    +  CDS            PPARD: PPARD_HUMAN - Also known as NR1C2, PPARB. Experimental evidence at protein level: Swiss-Prot protein existence level 1. Ligand-activated transcription factor. Receptor that binds peroxisome proliferators such as hypolipidemic drugs and fatty acids. Has a preference for poly-unsaturated fatty acids, such as gamma- linoleic acid and eicosapentanoic acid. Once activated by a ligand, the receptor binds to promoter elements of target genes. Regulates the peroxisomal beta-oxidation pathway of fatty acids. Functions as transcription activator for the acyl-CoA oxidase gene. Decreases expression of NPC
   2955..3454    +  promoter       PGK promoter: mouse phosphoglycerate kinase 1 promoter
   3475..3873    +  CDS            BSD: blasticidin S deaminase; Aspergillus terreus BSD; confers resistance to blasticidin
   3918..3952    +  LTR            3' LTR (ΔU3) (fragment): self-inactivating 3' long terminal repeat (LTR) from Moloney murine leukemia virus
   3949..4243    +  LTR            3' LTR (ΔU3) (fragment): self-inactivating 3' long terminal repeat (LTR) from Moloney murine leukemia virus
   4405..4421    -  protein_bind   lac operator: The lac repressor binds to the lac operator to inhibit transcription in E. coli. This inhibition can be relieved by adding lactose or isopropyl-β-D-thiogalactopyranoside (IPTG). lac repressor encoded by lacI
   4429..4459    -  promoter       lac promoter: promoter for the E. coli lac operon
   4474..4495    -  protein_bind   CAP binding site: CAP binding activates transcription in the presence of cAMP. E. coli catabolite activator protein
   4508..4600    -  CDS            lacI (fragment): lac repressor; lacI; The lac repressor binds to the lac operator to inhibit transcription in E. coli. This inhibition can be relieved by adding lactose or isopropyl-β-D-thiogalactopyranoside (IPTG).
   4783..5371    -  rep_origin     ori: high-copy-number ColE1/pMB1/pBR322/pUC origin of replication
   5542..6402    -  CDS            AmpR: β-lactamase; bla; confers resistance to ampicillin, carbenicillin, and related antibiotics
   6403..6507    -  promoter       AmpR promoter: bla
   6602..6637    +  CDS            rop (fragment): Rop protein, which maintains plasmids at low copy number; rop
   6739..6838    +  misc_feature   bom (fragment): basis of mobility region from pBR322
   6844..6993    -  CDS            lacZα (fragment): LacZα fragment of β-galactosidase; lacZ fragment
   6993..7194    -  CDS            TcR (fragment): tetracycline efflux protein; tet; confers resistance to tetracycline
   7195..7293    +  CDS            env (fragment): murine leukemia virus gPr80 envelope polyprotein precursor; env; proteolytically cleaved into gp70SU and p15TM subunits
>Addgene plasmid #130749 | pMSCVbsd-PPARD-R321A | addgene full sequence | sequence record 255138 | Addgene NGS Result
AATGAAAGACCCCACCTGTAGGTTTGGCAAGCTAGCTTAAGTAACGCCATTTTGCAAGGCATGGAAAATA
CATAACTGAGAATAGAGAAGTTCAGATCAAGGTTAGGAACAGAGAGACAGCAGAATATGGGCCAAACAGG
ATATCTGTGGTAAGCAGTTCCTGCCCCGGCTCAGGGCCAAGAACAGATGGTCCCCAGATGCGGTCCCGCC
CTCAGCAGTTTCTAGAGAACCATCAGATGTTTCCAGGGTGCCCCAAGGACCTGAAATGACCCTGTGCCTT
ATTTGAACTAACCAATCAGTTCGCTTCTCGCTTCTGTTCGCGCGCTTCTGCTCCCCGAGCTCAATAAAAG
AGCCCACAACCCCTCACTCGGCGCGCCAGTCCTCCGATAGACTGCGTCGCCCGGGTACCCGTATTCCCAA
TAAAGCCTCTTGCTGTTTGCATCCGAATCGTGGACTCGCTGATCCTTGGGAGGGTCTCCTCAGATTGATT
GACTGCCCACCTCGGGGGTCTTTCATTTGGAGGTTCCACCGAGATTTGGAGACCCCTGCCCAGGGACCAC
CGACCCCCCCGCCGGGAGGTAAGCTGGCCAGCGGTCGTTTCGTGTCTGTCTCTGTCTTTGTGCGTGTTTG
TGCCGGCATCTAATGTTTGCGCCTGCGTCTGTACTAGTTAGCTAACTAGCTCTGTATCTGGCGGACCCGT
GGTGGAACTGACGAGTTCTGAACACCCGGCCGCAACCCTGGGAGACGTCCCAGGGACTTTGGGGGCCGTT
TTTGTGGCCCGACCTGAGGAAGGGAGTCGATGTGGAATCCGACCCCGTCAGGATATGTGGTTCTGGTAGG
AGACGAGAACCTAAAACAGTTCCCGCCTCCGTCTGAATTTTTGCTTTCGGTTTGGAACCGAAGCCGCGCG
TCTTGTCTGCTGCAGCGCTGCAGCATCGTTCTGTGTTGTCTCTGTCTGACTGTGTTTCTGTATTTGTCTG
AAAATTAGGGCCAGACTGTTACCACTCCCTTAAGTTTGACCTTAGGTCACTGGAAAGATGTCGAGCGGAT
CGCTCACAACCAGTCGGTAGATGTCAAGAAGAGACGTTGGGTTACCTTCTGCTCTGCAGAATGGCCAACC
TTTAACGTCGGATGGCCGCGAGACGGCACCTTTAACCGAGACCTCATCACCCAGGTTAAGATCAAGGTCT
TTTCACCTGGCCCGCATGGACACCCAGACCAGGTCCCCTACATCGTGACCTGGGAAGCCTTGGCTTTTGA
CCCCCCTCCCTGGGTCAAGCCCTTTGTACACCCTAAGCCTCCGCCTCCTCTTCCTCCATCCGCCCCGTCT
CTCCCCCTTGAACCTCCTCGTTCGACCCCGCCTCGATCCTCCCTTTATCCAGCCCTCACTCCTTCTCTAG
GCGCCGGAATTAGATCCACTAGTAACGGCCGCCAGTGTGCTGGAATTCGCCCTTAGGTGTGGCGCCGAGG
GGAGATCAGCCATGGAGCAGCCACAGGAGGAAGCCCCTGAGGTCCGGGAAGAGGAGGAGAAAGAGGAAGT
GGCAGAGGCAGAAGGAGCCCCAGAGCTCAATGGGGGACCACAGCATGCACTTCCTTCCAGCAGCTACACA
GACCTCTCCCGGAGCTCCTCGCCACCCTCACTGCTGGACCAACTGCAGATGGGCTGTGACGGGGCCTCAT
GCGGCAGCCTCAACATGGAGTGCCGGGTGTGCGGGGACAAGGCATCGGGCTTCCACTACGGTGTTCATGC
ATGTGAGGGGTGCAAGGGCTTCTTCCGTCGTACGATCCGCATGAAGCTGGAGTACGAGAAGTGTGAGCGC
AGCTGCAAGATTCAGAAGAAGAACCGCAACAAGTGCCAGTACTGCCGCTTCCAGAAGTGCCTGGCACTGG
GCATGTCACACAACGCTATCCGTTTTGGTCGGATGCCGGAGGCTGAGAAGAGGAAGCTGGTGGCAGGGCT
GACTGCAAACGAGGGGAGCCAGTACAACCCACAGGTGGCCGACCTGAAGGCCTTCTCCAAGCACATCTAC
AATGCCTACCTGAAAAACTTCAACATGACCAAAAAGAAGGCCCGCAGCATCCTCACCGGCAAAGCCAGCC
ACACGGCGCCCTTTGTGATCCACGACATCGAGACATTGTGGCAGGCAGAGAAGGGGCTGGTGTGGAAGCA
GTTGGTGAATGGCCTGCCTCCCTACAAGGAGATCAGCGTGCACGTCTTCTACCGCTGCCAGTGCACCACA
GTGGAGACCGTGCGGGAGCTCACTGAGTTCGCCAAGAGCATCCCCAGCTTCAGCAGCCTCTTCCTCAACG
ACCAGGTTACCCTTCTCAAGTATGGCGTGCACGAGGCCATCTTCGCCATGCTGGCCTCTATCGTCAACAA
GGACGGGCTGCTGGTAGCCAACGGCAGTGGCTTTGTCACCCGTGAGTTCCTGCGCAGCCTCGCCAAACCC
TTCAGTGATATCATTGAGCCTAAGTTTGAATTTGCTGTCAAGTTCAACGCCCTGGAACTTGATGACAGTG
ACCTGGCCCTATTCATTGCGGCCATCATTCTGTGTGGAGACCGGCCAGGCCTCATGAACGTTCCACGGGT
GGAGGCTATCCAGGACACCATCCTGCGTGCCCTCGAATTCCACCTGCAGGCCAACCACCCTGATGCCCAG
TACCTCTTCCCCAAGCTGCTGCAGAAGATGGCTGACCTGCGGCAACTGGTCACCGAGCACGCCCAGATGA
TGCAGCGGATCAAGAAGACCGAAACCGAGACCTCGCTGCACCCTCTGCTCCAGGAGATCTACAAGGACAT
GTACTAACGGCGGCACCCAGGCCTCCCTGCAGACTCCAATGGGGCCAGCACTGGAGGGGCCCACCCACAT
GACTTTTCCATTGACCAGCTCTCAAGGGCGAATTCTGCAGATATCCATCACACTGGCGGCCGCTCGAGGT
TAACGAATTCTACCGGGTAGGGGAGGCGCTTTTCCCAAGGCAGTCTGGAGCATGCGCTTTAGCAGCCCCG
CTGGGCACTTGGCGCTACACAAGTGGCCTCTGGCCTCGCACACATTCCACATCCACCGGTAGGCGCCAAC
CGGCTCCGTTCTTTGGTGGCCCCTTCGCGCCACCTTCTACTCCTCCCCTAGTCAGGAAGTTCCCCCCCGC
CCCGCAGCTCGCGTCGTGCAGGACGTGACAAATGGAAGTAGCACGTCTCACTAGTCTCGTGCAGATGGAC
AGCACCGCTGAGCAATGGAAGCGGGTAGGCCTTTGGGGCAGCGGCCAATAGCAGCTTTGCTCCTTCGCTT
TCTGGGCTCAGAGGCTGGGAAGGGGTGGGTCCGGGGGCGGGCTCAGGGGCGGGCTCAGGGGCGGGGCGGG
CGCCCGAAGGTCCTCCGGAGGCCCGGCATTCTGCACGCTTCAAAAGCGCACGTCTGCCGCGCTGTTCTCC
TCTTCCTCATCTCCGGGCCTTTCGACCTGCAGCCCAAGCTTACCATGGCCAAGCCTTTGTCTCAAGAAGA
ATCCACCCTCATTGAAAGAGCAACGGCTACAATCAACAGCATCCCCATCTCTGAAGACTACAGCGTCGCC
AGCGCAGCTCTCTCTAGCGACGGCCGCATCTTCACTGGTGTCAATGTATATCATTTTACTGGGGGACCTT
GTGCAGAACTCGTGGTGCTGGGCACTGCTGCTGCTGCGGCAGCTGGCAACCTGACTTGTATCGTCGCGAT
CGGAAATGAGAACAGGGGCATCTTGAGCCCCTGCGGACGGTGCCGACAGGTGCTTCTCGATCTGCATCCT
GGGATCAAAGCCATAGTGAAGGACAGTGATGGACAGCCGACGGCAGTTGGGATTCGTGAATTGCTGCCCT
CTGGTTATGTGTGGGAGGGCTAATCGATAAAATAAAAGATTTTATTTAGTCTCCAGAAAAAGGGGGGAAT
GAAAGACCCCACCTGTAGGTTTGGCAAGCTAGAGAACCATCAGATGTTTCCAGGGTGCCCCAAGGACCTG
AAATGACCCTGTGCCTTATTTGAACTAACCAATCAGTTCGCTTCTCGCTTCTGTTCGCGCGCTTCTGCTC
CCCGAGCTCAATAAAAGAGCCCACAACCCCTCACTCGGCGCGCCAGTCCTCCGATAGACTGCGTCGCCCG
GGTACCCGTGTATCCAATAAACCCTCTTGCAGTTGCATCCGACTTGTGGTCTCGCTGTTCCTTGGGAGGG
TCTCCTCTGAGTGATTGACTACCCGTCAGCGGGGGTCTTTCATGGGTAACAGTTTCTTGAAGTTGGAGAA
CAACATTCTGAGGGTAGGAGTCGAATATTAAGTAATCCTGACTCAATTAGCCACTGTTTTGAATCCACAT
ACTCCAATACTCCTGAAATAGTTCATTATGGACAGCGCAGAAAGAGCTGGGGAGAATTGTGAAATTGTTA
TCCGCTCACAATTCCACACAACATACGAGCCGGAAGCATAAAGTGTAAAGCCTGGGGTGCCTAATGAGTG
AGCTAACTCACATTAATTGCGTTGCGCTCACTGCCCGCTTTCCAGTCGGGAAACCTGTCGTGCCAGCTGC
ATTAATGAATCGGCCAACGCGCGGGGAGAGGCGGTTTGCGTATTGGGCGCTCTTCCGCTTCCTCGCTCAC
TGACTCGCTGCGCTCGGTCGTTCGGCTGCGGCGAGCGGTATCAGCTCACTCAAAGGCGGTAATACGGTTA
TCCACAGAATCAGGGGATAACGCAGGAAAGAACATGTGAGCAAAAGGCCAGCAAAAGGCCAGGAACCGTA
AAAAGGCCGCGTTGCTGGCGTTTTTCCATAGGCTCCGCCCCCCTGACGAGCATCACAAAAATCGACGCTC
AAGTCAGAGGTGGCGAAACCCGACAGGACTATAAAGATACCAGGCGTTTCCCCCTGGAAGCTCCCTCGTG
CGCTCTCCTGTTCCGACCCTGCCGCTTACCGGATACCTGTCCGCCTTTCTCCCTTCGGGAAGCGTGGCGC
TTTCTCATAGCTCACGCTGTAGGTATCTCAGTTCGGTGTAGGTCGTTCGCTCCAAGCTGGGCTGTGTGCA
CGAACCCCCCGTTCAGCCCGACCGCTGCGCCTTATCCGGTAACTATCGTCTTGAGTCCAACCCGGTAAGA
CACGACTTATCGCCACTGGCAGCAGCCACTGGTAACAGGATTAGCAGAGCGAGGTATGTAGGCGGTGCTA
CAGAGTTCTTGAAGTGGTGGCCTAACTACGGCTACACTAGAAGAACAGTATTTGGTATCTGCGCTCTGCT
GAAGCCAGTTACCTTCGGAAAAAGAGTTGGTAGCTCTTGATCCGGCAAACAAACCACCGCTGGTAGCGGT
GGTTTTTTTGTTTGCAAGCAGCAGATTACGCGCAGAAAAAAAGGATCTCAAGAAGATCCTTTGATCTTTT
CTACGGGGTCTGACGCTCAGTGGAACGAAAACTCACGTTAAGGGATTTTGGTCATGAGATTATCAAAAAG
GATCTTCACCTAGATCCTTTTAAATTAAAAATGAAGTTTTAAATCAATCTAAAGTATATATGAGTAAACT
TGGTCTGACAGTTACCAATGCTTAATCAGTGAGGCACCTATCTCAGCGATCTGTCTATTTCGTTCATCCA
TAGTTGCCTGACTCCCCGTCGTGTAGATAACTACGATACGGGAGGGCTTACCATCTGGCCCCAGTGCTGC
AATGATACCGCGAGACCCACGCTCACCGGCTCCAGATTTATCAGCAATAAACCAGCCAGCCGGAAGGGCC
GAGCGCAGAAGTGGTCCTGCAACTTTATCCGCCTCCATCCAGTCTATTAATTGTTGCCGGGAAGCTAGAG
TAAGTAGTTCGCCAGTTAATAGTTTGCGCAACGTTGTTGCCATTGCTACAGGCATCGTGGTGTCACGCTC
GTCGTTTGGTATGGCTTCATTCAGCTCCGGTTCCCAACGATCAAGGCGAGTTACATGATCCCCCATGTTG
TGCAAAAAAGCGGTTAGCTCCTTCGGTCCTCCGATCGTTGTCAGAAGTAAGTTGGCCGCAGTGTTATCAC
TCATGGTTATGGCAGCACTGCATAATTCTCTTACTGTCATGCCATCCGTAAGATGCTTTTCTGTGACTGG
TGAGTACTCAACCAAGTCATTCTGAGAATAGTGTATGCGGCGACCGAGTTGCTCTTGCCCGGCGTCAATA
CGGGATAATACCGCGCCACATAGCAGAACTTTAAAAGTGCTCATCATTGGAAAACGTTCTTCGGGGCGAA
AACTCTCAAGGATCTTACCGCTGTTGAGATCCAGTTCGATGTAACCCACTCGTGCACCCAACTGATCTTC
AGCATCTTTTACTTTCACCAGCGTTTCTGGGTGAGCAAAAACAGGAAGGCAAAATGCCGCAAAAAAGGGA
ATAAGGGCGACACGGAAATGTTGAATACTCATACTCTTCCTTTTTCAATATTATTGAAGCATTTATCAGG
GTTATTGTCTCATGAGCGGATACATATTTGAATGTATTTAGAAAAATAAACAAATAGGGGTTCCGCGCAC
ATTTCCCCGAAAAGTGCCACCTGACGTCTAAGAAACCATTATTATCATGACATTAACCTATAAAAATAGG
CGTATCACGAGGCCCTTTCGTCTCGCGCGTTTCGGTGATGACGGTGAAAACCTCTGACACATGCAGCTCC
CGGAGACGGTCACAGCTTGTCTGTAAGCGGATGCCGGGAGCAGACAAGCCCGTCAGGGCGCGTCAGCGGG
TGTTGGCGGGTGTCGGGGCTGGCTTAACTATGCGGCATCAGAGCAGATTGTACTGAGAGTGCACCATATG
CGGTGTGAAATACCGCACAGATGCGTAAGGAGAAAATACCGCATCAGGCGCCATTCGCCATTCAGGCTGC
GCAACTGTTGGGAAGGGCGATCGGTGCGGGCCTCTTCGCTATTACGCCAGCTGGCGAAAGGGGGATGTGC
TGCAAGGCGATTAAGTTGGGTAACGCCAGGGTTTTCCCAGTCACGACGTTGTAAAACGACGGCGCAAGGA
ATGGTGCATGCAAGGAGATGGCGCCCAACAGTCCCCCGGCCACGGGGCCTGCCACCATACCCACGCCGAA
ACAAGCGCTCATGAGCCCGAAGTGGCGAGCCCGATCTTCCCCATCGGTGATGTCGGCGATATAGGCGCCA
GCAACCGCACCTGTGGCGCCGGTGATGCCGGCCACGATGCGTCCGGCGTAGAGGCGATTAGTCCAATTTG
TTAAAGACAGGATATCAGTGGTCCAGGCTCTAGTTTTGACTCAACAATATCACCAGCTGAAGCCTATAGA
GTACGAGCCATAGATAAAATAAAAGATTTTATTTAGTCTCCAGAAAAAGGGGGG
