>Addgene plasmid #130749 | pMSCVbsd-PPARD-R321A | depositor partial sequence | sequence record 250260 | PPARD R321A
ATGGAGCAGCCACAGGAGGAAGCCCCTGAGGTCCGGGAAGAGGAGGAGAAAGAGGAAGTGGCAGAGGCAG
AAGGAGCCCCAGAGCTCAATGGGGGACCACAGCATGCACTTCCTTCCAGCAGCTACACAGACCTCTCCCG
GAGCTCCTCGCCACCCTCACTGCTGGACCAACTGCAGATGGGCTGTGACGGGGCCTCATGCGGCAGCCTC
AACATGGAGTGCCGGGTGTGCGGGGACAAGGCATCGGGCTTCCACTACGGTGTTCATGCATGTGAGGGGT
GCAAGGGCTTCTTCCGTCGTACGATCCGCATGAAGCTGGAGTACGAGAAGTGTGAGCGCAGCTGCAAGAT
TCAGAAGAAGAACCGCAACAAGTGCCAGTACTGCCGCTTCCAGAAGTGCCTGGCACTGGGCATGTCACAC
AACGCTATCCGTTTTGGTCGGATGCCGGAGGCTGAGAAGAGGAAGCTGGTGGCAGGGCTGACTGCAAACG
AGGGGAGCCAGTACAACCCACAGGTGGCCGACCTGAAGGCCTTCTCCAAGCACATCTACAATGCCTACCT
GAAAAACTTCAACATGACCAAAAAGAAGGCCCGCAGCATCCTCACCGGCAAAGCCAGCCACACGGCGCCC
TTTGTGATCCACGACATCGAGACATTGTGGCAGGCAGAGAAGGGGCTGGTGTGGAAGCAGTTGGTGAATG
GCCTGCCTCCCTACAAGGAGATCAGCGTGCACGTCTTCTACCGCTGCCAGTGCACCACAGTGGAGACCGT
GCGGGAGCTCACTGAGTTCGCCAAGAGCATCCCCAGCTTCAGCAGCCTCTTCCTCAACGACCAGGTTACC
CTTCTCAAGTATGGCGTGCACGAGGCCATCTTCGCCATGCTGGCCTCTATCGTCAACAAGGACGGGCTGC
TGGTAGCCAACGGCAGTGGCTTTGTCACCCGTGAGTTCCTGCGCAGCCTCGCCAAACCCTTCAGTGATAT
CATTGAGCCTAAGTTTGAATTTGCTGTCAAGTTCAACGCCCTGGAACTTGATGACAGTGACCTGGCCCTA
TTCATTGCGGCCATCATTCTGTGTGGAGACCGGCCAGGCCTCATGAACGTTCCACGGGTGGAGGCTATCC
AGGACACCATCCTGCGTGCCCTCGAATTCCACCTGCAGGCCAACCACCCTGATGCCCAGTACCTCTTCCC
CAAGCTGCTGCAGAAGATGGCTGACCTGCGGCAACTGGTCACCGAGCACGCCCAGATGATGCAGCGGATC
AAGAAGACCGAAACCGAGACCTCGCTGCACCCTCTGCTCCAGGAGATCTACAAGGACATGTACTAA
